>Addgene plasmid #222077 | pVP074 | addgene full sequence | sequence record 440969 | Addgene NGS Result
GTATGGGAAGCCCGATGCGCCAGAGTTGTTTCTGAAACATGGCAAAGGTAGCGTTGCCAATGATGTTACA
GATGAGATGGTCAGACTAAACTGGCTGACGGAATTTATGCCTCTTCCGACCATCAAGCATTTTATCCGTA
CTCCTGATGATGCATGGTTACTCACCACTGCGATCCCCGGGAAAACAGCATTCCAGGTATTAGAAGAATA
TCCTGATTCAGGTGAAAATATTGTTGATGCGCTGGCAGTGTTCCTGCGCCGGTTGCATTCGATTCCTGTT
TGTAATTGTCCTTTTAACAGCGATCGCGTATTTCGTCTCGCTCAGGCGCAATCACGAATGAATAACGGTT
TGGTTGATGCGAGTGATTTTGATGACGAGCGTAATGGCTGGCCTGTTGAACAAGTCTGGAAAGAAATGCA
TAAACTTTTGCCATTCTCACCGGATTCAGTCGTCACTCATGGTGATTTCTCACTTGATAACCTTATTTTT
GACGAGGGGAAATTAATAGGTTGTATTGATGTTGGACGAGTCGGAATCGCAGACCGATACCAGGATCTTG
CCATCCTATGGAACTGCCTCGGTGAGTTTTCTCCTTCATTACAGAAACGGCTTTTTCAAAAATATGGTAT
TGATAATCCTGATATGAATAAATTGCAGTTTCATTTGATGCTCGATGAGTTTTTCTAACAGCGGCGGAGG
AACTCTTTGATCCGGTTCCTGAACAGGATCTATTTGAGGCGCTAAATGAAACCTTAACGCTATGGAACTC
GCCGCCCGACTGGGCTGGCGATGAGCGAAATGTAGTGCTTACGTTGTCCCGCATTTGGTACAGCGCAGTA
ACCGGCAAAATCGCGCCGAAGGATGTCGCTGCCGACTGGGCAATGGAGCGCCTGCCGGCCCAGTATCAGC
CCGTCATACTTGAAGCTAGACAGGCTTATCTTGGACAAGAAGAAGATCGCTTGGCCTCGCGCGCAGATCA
GTTGGAAGAATTTGTCCACTACGTGAAAGGCGAGATCACCAAGGTAGTCGGCAAATAATGTCTAGCTAGA
AATTCGTTCAAGCCGACGCCGCTTCGCGGCGCGGCTTAACTCAAGCGTTAGATGCACTAAGCACATAATT
GCTCACAGCCAAACTATCAGGTCAAGTCTGCTTTTATTATTTTTAAGCGTGCATAATAAGCCCTACACAA
ATTGGGAGATATATCATGCATGACCAAAATCCCTTAACGTGAGTTTTCGTTCCACTGAGCGTCAGACCCC
GTAGAAAAGATCAAAGGATCTTCTTGAGATCCTTTTTTTCTGCGCGTAATCTGCTGCTTGCAAACAAAAA
AACCACCGCTACCAGCGGTGGTTTGTTTGCCGGATCAAGAGCTACCAACTCTTTTTCCGAAGGTAACTGG
CTTCAGCAGAGCGCAGATACCAAATACTGTCCTTCTAGTGTAGCCGTAGTTAGGCCACCACTTCAAGAAC
TCTGTAGCACCGCCTACATACCTCGCTCTGCTAATCCTGTTACCAGTGGCTGCTGCCAGTGGCGATAAGT
CGTGTCTTACCGGGTTGGACTCAAGACGATAGTTACCGGATAAGGCGCAGCGGTCGGGCTGAACGGGGGG
TTCGTGCACACAGCCCAGCTTGGAGCGAACGACCTACACCGAACTGAGATACCTACAGCGTGAGCTATGA
GAAAGCGCCACGCTTCCCGAAGGGAGAAAGGCGGACAGGTATCCGGTAAGCGGCAGGGTCGGAACAGGAG
AGCGCACGAGGGAGCTTCCAGGGGGAAACGCCTGGTATCTTTATAGTCCTGTCGGGTTTCGCCACCTCTG
ACTTGAGCGTCGATTTTTGTGATGCTCGTCAGGGGGGCGGAGCCTATGGAAAAACGCCAGCAACGCGGCC
TTTTTACGGTTCCTGGCCTTTTGCTGGCCTTTTGCTCACATGTTCTTTCCTGCGTTATCCCCTGATTCTG
TGGATAACCGTATTACCGCCTTTGAGTGAGCTGATACCGCTCGCCGCAGCCGAACGACCGAGCGCAGCGA
GTCAGTGAGCGAGGAAGCGGAAGAGCGCCTGATGCGGTATTTTCTCCTTACGCATCTGTGCGGTATTTCA
CACCGCATATGGTGCACTCTCAGTACAATCTGCTCTGATGCCGCATAGTTAAGCCAGTATACACTCCGCT
ATCGCTACGTGACTGGGTCATGGCTGCGCCCCGACACCCGCCAACACCCGCTGACGCGCCCTGACGGGCT
TGTCTGCTCCCGGCATCCGCTTACAGACAAGCTGTGACCGTCTCCGGGAGCTGCATGTGTCAGAGGTTTT
CACCGTCATCACCGAAACGCGCGAGGCAGGGTGCCTTGATGTGGGCGCCGGCGGTCGAGTGGCGACGGCG
CGGCTTGTCCGCGCCCTGGTAGATTGCCTGGCCGTAGGCCAGCCATTTTTGAGCGGCCAGCGGCCGCGAT
AGGCCGACGCGAAGCGGCGGGGCGTAGGGAGCGCAGCGACCGAAGGGTAGGCGCTTTTTGCAGCTCTTCG
GCTGTGCGCTGGCCAGACAGTTATGCACAGGCCAGGCGGGTTTTAAGAGTTTTAATAAGTTTTAAAGAGT
TTTAGGCGGAAAAATCGCCTTTTTTCTCTTTTATATCAGTCACTTACATGTGTGACCGGTTCCCAATGTA
CGGCTTTGGGTTCCCAATGTACGGGTTCCGGTTCCCAATGTACGGCTTTGGGTTCCCAATGTACGTGCTA
TCCACAGGAAAGAGAGCTTTTCGACCTTTTTCCCCTGCTAGGGCAATTTGCCCTAGCATCTGCTCCGTAC
ATTAGGAACCGGCGGATGCTTCGCCCTCGATCAGGTTGCGGTAGCGCATGACTAGGATCGGGCCAGCCTG
CCCCGCCTCCTCCTTCAAATCGTACTCCGGCAGGTCATTTGACCCGATCAGCTTGCGCACGGTGAAACAG
AACTTCTTGAACTCTCCGGCGCTGCCACTGCGTTCGTAGATCGTCTTGAACAACCATCTGGCTTCTGCCT
TGCCTGCGGCGCGGCGTGCCAGGCGGTAGAGAAAACGGCCGATGCCGGGATCGATCAAAAAGTAATCGGG
GTGAACCGTCAGCACGTCCGGGTTCTTGCCTTCTGTGATCTCGCGGTACATCCAATCAGCTAGCTCGATC
TCGATGTACTCCGGCCGCCCGGTTTCGCTCTTTACGATCTTGTAGCGGCTAATCAAGGCTTCACCCTCGG
ATACCGTCACCAGGCGGCCGTTCTTGGCCTTCTTCGTACGCTGCATGGCAACGTGCGTGGTGTTTAACCG
AATGCAGGTTTCTACCAGGTCGTCTTTCTGCTTTCCGCCATCGGCTCGCCGGCAGAACTTGAGTACGTCC
GCAACGTGTGGACGGAACACGCGGCCGGGCTTGTCTCCCTTCCCTTCCCGGTATCGGTTCATGGATTCGG
TTAGATGGGAAACCGCCATCAGTACCAGGTCGTAATCCCACACACTGGCCATGCCGGCCGGCCCTGCGGA
AACCTCTACGTGCCCGTCTGGAAGCTCGTAGCGGATCACCTCGCCAGCTCGTCGGTCACGCTTCGACAGA
CGGAAAACGGCCACGTCCATGATGCTGCGACTATCGCGGGTGCCCACGTCATAGAGCATCGGAACGAAAA
AATCTGGTTGCTCGTCGCCCTTGGGCGGCTTCCTAATCGACGGCGCACCGGCTGCCGGCGGTTGCCGGGA
TTCTTTGCGGATTCGATCAGCGGCCGCTTGCCACGATTCACCGGGGCGTGCTTCTGCCTCGATGCGTTGC
CGCTGGGCGGCCTGCGCGGCCTTCAACTTCTCCACCAGGTCATCACCCAGCGCCGCGCCGATTTGTACCG
GGCCGGATGGTTTGCGACCGCTCACGCCGATTCCTCGGGCTTGGGGGTTCCAGTGCCATTGCAGGGCCGG
CAGACAACCCAGCCGCTTACGCCTGGCCAACCGCCCGTTCCTCCACACATGGGGCATTCCACGGCGTCGG
TGCCTGGTTGTTCTTGATTTTCCATGCCGCCTCCTTTAGCCGCTAAAATTCATCTACTCATTTATTCATT
TGCTCATTTACTCTGGTAGCTGCGCGATGTATTCAGATAGCAGCTCGGTAATGGTCTTGCCTTGGCGTAC
CGCGTACATCTTCAGCTTGGTGTGATCCTCCGCCGGCAACTGAAAGTTGACCCGCTTCATGGCTGGCGTG
TCTGCCAGGCTGGCCAACGTTGCAGCCTTGCTGCTGCGTGCGCTCGGACGGCCGGCACTTAGCGTGTTTG
TGCTTTTGCTCATTTTCTCTTTACCTCATTAACTCAAATGAGTTTTGATTTAATTTCAGCGGCCAGCGCC
TGGACCTCGCGGGCAGCGTCGCCCTCGGGTTCTGATTCAAGAACGGTTGTGCCGGCGGCGGCAGTGCCTG
GGTAGCTCACGCGCTGCGTGATACGGGACTCAAGAATGGGCAGCTCGTACCCGGCCAGCGCCTCGGCAAC
CTCACCGCCGATGCGCGTGCCTTTGATCGCCCGCGACACGACAAAGGCCGCTTGTAGCCTTCCATCCGTG
ACCTCAATGCGCTGCTTAACCAGCTCCACCAGGTCGGCGGTGGCCCATATGTCGTAAGGGCTTGGCTGCA
CCGGAATCAGCACGAAGTCGGCTGCCTTGATCGCGGACACAGCCAAGTCCGCCGCCTGGGGCGCTCCGTC
GATCACTACGAAGTCGCGCCGGCCGATGGCCTTCACGTCGCGGTCAATCGTCGGGCGGTCGATGCCGACA
ACGGTTAGCGGTTGATCTTCCCGCACGGCCGCCCAATCGCGGGCACTGCCCTGGGGATCGGAATCGACTA
ACAGAACATCGGCCCCGGCGAGTTGCAGGGCGCGGGCTAGATGGGTTGCGATGGTCGTCTTGCCTGACCC
GCCTTTCTGGTTAAGTACAGCGATAACCTTCATGCGTTCCCCTTGCGTATTTGTTTATTTACTCATCGCA
TCATATACGCAGCGACCGCATGACGCAAGCTGTTTTACTCAAATACACATCACCTTTTTAGACGGCGGCG
CTCGGTTTCTTCAGCGGCCAAGCTGGCCGGCCAGGCCGCCAGCTTGGCATCAGACAAACCGGCCAGGATT
TCATGCAGCCGCACGGTTGAGACGTGCGCGGGCGGCTCGAACACGTACCCGGCCGCGATCATCTCCGCCT
CGATCTCTTCGGTAATGAAAAACGGTTCGTCCTGGCCGTCCTGGTGCGGTTTCATGCTTGTTCCTCTTGG
CGTTCATTCTCGGCGGCCGCCAGGGCGTCGGCCTCGGTCAATGCGTCCTCACGGAAGGCACCGCGCCGCC
TGTTGACGGCTAGCTCAGTCCTAGGTACAGTGCTAGCTACTAGAGATTAAAGAGGAGAAAGAGTCCCATG
GCCGTCATCAAGCAGATCATGAAGACCAAGCTGCACCTGGAAGGCACCGTCAACGGCCACGACTTCACCA
TCGAAGGCAAGGGCGAAGGCAAGCCGTACGAAGGCCTGCAGCACATGAAGATGACCGTCACCAAGGGCGC
CCCGCTGCCGTTCTCCGTCCACATCCTGACCCCGTCCCACATGTACGGCTCCAAGCCGTTCAACAAGTAC
CCGGCCGACATCCCGGACTACCACAAGCAGTCCTTCCCGGAAGGCATGTCCTGGGAACGCTCCATGATCT
TCGAAGACGGCGGCGTCTGCACCGCCTCCAACCACTCCTCCATCAACCTGCAGGAAAACTGCTTCATCTA
CGACGTCAAGTTCCACGGCGTCAACCTGCCGCCGGACGGCCCGGTCATGCAGAAGACCATCGCCGGCTGG
GAACCGTCCGTCGAAACCCTGTACGTCCGCGACGGCATGCTGAAGTCCGACACCGCCATGGTCTTCAAGC
TGAAGGGCGGCGGCCACCACCGCGTCGACTTCAAGACCACCTACAAGGCCAAGAAGCCGGTCAAGCTGCC
GGAATTCCACTTCGTCGAACACCGCCTGGAACTGACCAAGCACGACAAGGACTTCACCACCTGGGACCAG
CAGGAAGCCGCCGAAGGCCACTTCTCCCCGCTGCCGAAGGCCCTGCCGTAATAGAGCTCAGGACATCAAA
TAAAACGAAAGGCTCAGTCGAAAGACTGGGCCTTTCGTTTTATCTGTTGTTTAAGCTTTTATATTCCCCA
GAACATCAGGTTAATGGCGTTTTTGATGTCATTTTCGCGGTGGCTGAGATCAGCCACTTCTTCCCCGATA
ACGGAAACCGGCACACTGGCCATATCGGTGGTCATCATGCGCCAGCTTTCATCCCCGATATGCACCACCG
GGTAAAGTTCACGGGAGACTTTATCTGACAGCAGACGTGCACTGGCCAGGGGGATCACCATCCGTCGCCC
GGGCGTGTCAATAATATCACTCTGTACATCCACAAACAGACGATAACGGCTCTCTCTTTTATAGGTGTAA
ACCTTAAACTGCATTTCACCAGCCCCTGTTCTCGTCAGCAAAAGAGCCGTTCATTTCAATAAACCGGGCG
ACCTCAGCCATCCCTTCCTGATTTTCCGCTTTCCAGCGTTCGGCACGCAGACGACGGGCTTCATTCTGCA
TGGTTGTGCTTACCAGACCGGAGATATTGACATCATATATGCCTTGAGCAACTGATAGCTGTCGCTGTCA
ACTGTCACTGTAATACGCTGCTTCATAGCATACCTCTTTTTGACATACTTCGGGTATACATATCAGTATA
TATTCTTATACCGCAAAAATCAGCGCGCAAATACGCATACTGTTATCTGGCTTTTAGTAAGCCGGATCCA
CGCGTTTACGCCCCGCCCTGCCACTCATCGCAGTACTGTTGTAATTCATTAAGCATTCTGCCGACATGGA
AGCCATCACAAACGGCATGATGAACCTGAATCGCCAGCGGCATCAGCACCTTGTCGCCTTGCGTATAATA
TTTGCCCATGGTGAAAACGGGGGCGAAGAAGTTGTCCATATTGGCCACGTTTAAATCAAAACTGGTGAAA
CTCACCCAGGGATTGGCTGAGACTAAAAACATATTCTCAATAAACCCTTTAGGGAAATAGGCCAGGTTTT
CACCGTAACACGCCACATCTTGCGAATATATGTGTAGAAACTGCCGGAAATCGTCGTGGTATTCACTCCA
GAGCGATGAAAACGTTTCAGTTTGCTCATGGAAAACGGTGTAACAAGGGTGAACACTATCCCATATCACC
AGCTCACCGTCTTTCATTGCCATACGGAATTCCGGATGAGCATTCATCAGGCGGGCAAGAATGTGAATAA
AGGCCGGATAAAACTTGTGCTTATTTTTCTTTACGGTCTTTAAAAAGGCCGTAATATCCAGCTGAACGGT
CTGGTTATAGGTACATTGAGCAACTGACTGAAATGCCTCAAAATGTTCTTTACGATGCCATTGGGATATA
TCAACGGTGGTATATCCAGTGATTTTTTTCTCCATTTTAGCTTCCTTAGCTCCTGAAAATCTCGACGGAT
CCTAACTCAAAATCCACACATTATACGAGCCGGAAGCATAAAGTGTAAAGCCTGGGGTGCCTAATGCGGC
CGATATCCAGGTGCACATATACCTGCCGTTCACTATTATTTAGTGAAATGAGATATTATGATATTTTCTG
AATTGTGATTAAAAAGGCAACTTTATGCCCATGCAACAGAAACTATAAAAAATACAGAGAATGAAAAGAA
ACAGATAGATTTTTTAGTTCTTTAGGCCCGTAGTCTGCAAATCCTTTTATGATTTTCTATCAAACAAAAG
AGGAAAATAGACCAGTTGCAATCCAAACGAGAGTCTAATAGAATGAGGTCGAAAAGTAAATCGCGCGGGT
TTGTTACTGATAAAGCAGGCAAGACCTAAAATGTGTAAAGGGCAAAGTGTATACTTTGGCGTCACCCCTT
ACATATTTTAGGTCTTTTTTTATTGTGCGTAACTAACTTGCCATCTTCAAACAGGAGGGCTGGAAGAAGC
AGACCGCTAACACAGTACATAAAAAAGGAGACATGAACGATGAACATCAAAAAGTTTGCAAAACAAGCAA
CAGTATTAACCTTTACTACCGCACTGCTGGCAGGAGGCGCAACTCAAGCGTTTGCGAAAGAAACGAACCA
AAAGCCATATAAGGAAACATACGGCATTTCCCATATTACACGCCATGATATGCTGCAAATCCCTGAACAG
CAAAAAAATGAAAAATATCAAGTTCCTGAGTTCGATTCGTCCACAATTAAAAATATCTCTTCTGCAAAAG
GCCTGGACGTTTGGGACAGCTGGCCATTACAAAACGCTGACGGCACTGTCGCAAACTATCACGGCTACCA
CATCGTCTTTGCATTAGCCGGAGATCCTAAAAATGCGGATGACACATCGATTTACATGTTCTATCAAAAA
GTCGGCGAAACTTCTATTGACAGCTGGAAAAACGCTGGCCGCGTCTTTAAAGACAGCGACAAATTCGATG
CAAATGATTCTATCCTAAAAGACCAAACACAAGAATGGTCAGGTTCAGCCACATTTACATCTGACGGAAA
AATCCGTTTATTCTACACTGATTTCTCCGGTAAACATTACGGCAAACAAACACTGACAACTGCACAAGTT
AACGTATCAGCATCAGACAGCTCTTTGAACATCAACGGTGTAGAGGATTATAAATCAATCTTTGACGGTG
ACGGAAAAACGTATCAAAATGTACAGCAGTTCATCGATGAAGGCAACTACAGCTCAGGCGACAACCATAC
GCTGAGAGATCCTCACTACGTAGAAGATAAAGGCCACAAATACTTAGTATTTGAAGCAAACACTGGAACT
GAAGATGGCTACCAAGGCGAAGAATCTTTATTTAACAAAGCATACTATGGCAAAAGCACATCATTCTTCC
GTCAAGAAAGTCAAAAACTTCTGCAAAGCGATAAAAAACGCACGGCTGAGTTAGCAAACGGCGCTCTCGG
TATGATTGAGCTAAACGATGATTACACACTGAAAAAAGTGATGAAACCGCTGATTGCATCTAACACAGTA
ACAGATGAAATTGAACGCGCGAACGTCTTTAAAATGAACGGCAAATGGTACCTGTTCACTGACTCCCGCG
GATCAAAAATGACGATTGACGGCATTACGTCTAACGATATTTACATGCTTGGTTATGTTTCTAATTCTTT
AACTGGCCCATACAAGCCGCTGAACAAAACTGGCCTTGTGTTAAAAATGGATCTTGATCCTAACGATGTA
ACCTTTACTTACTCACACTTCGCTGTACCTCAAGCGAAAGGAAACAATGTCGTGATTACAAGCTATATGA
CAAACAGAGGATTCTACGCAGACAAACAATCAACGTTTGCGCCGAGCTTCCTGCTGAACATCAAAGGCAA
GAAAACATCTGTTGTCAAAGACAGCATCCTTGAACAAGGACAATTAACAGTTAACAAATAACACCTGCAG
CTGTATCTAGAATCGCGTATGCGAGTGTGGCACGAACCTTGCTGCCTGTGATCCAGATCATGAACAATAA
AACTGTCTGCTTACATAAACAGTAATACAAGGGGTGTTATGAGCCATATTCAACGGGAAACGTCTTGCTC
TAGGCCGCGATTAAATTCCAACATGGATGCTGATTTATATGGGTATAAATGGGCTCGCGATAATGTCGGG
CAATCAGGTGCGACAATCTATCGATT
Features (pLannotate 1.2.2; 18 found; start..end, strand, type, name):
    689..1038    +  CDS            SmR (fragment): aminoglycoside adenylyltransferase (Murphy, 1985); aadA; confers resistance to spectinomycin and streptomycin
   1284..1872    +  rep_origin     ori: high-copy-number ColE1/pMB1/pBR322/pUC origin of replication
   2058..2198    -  misc_feature   bom: basis of mobility region from pBR322
   2300..2339    -  CDS            rop (fragment): Rop protein, which maintains plasmids at low copy number; rop
   2542..2736    -  rep_origin     pVS1 oriV: origin of replication for the Pseudomonas plasmid pVS1 (Heeb et al., 2000)
   2802..3875    -  CDS            pVS1 RepA: replication protein from the Pseudomonas plasmid pVS1 (Heeb et al., 2000)
   4304..4933    -  CDS            pVS1 StaA: stability protein from the Pseudomonas plasmid pVS1 (Heeb et al., 2000)
   5323..5347    +  promoter       J23119(SpeI) promoter (fragment): bacterial promoter (Registry of Standard Biological Parts BBa J23119) modified to end with an SpeI site
   5388..6068    +  CDS            eforCP: eforCP is a basic (constitutively fluorescent) red fluorescent protein published in 2008, derived from Echinopora forskaliana.
   6087..6133    +  terminator     rrnB T1 terminator: transcription terminator T1 from the E. coli rrnB gene
   6152..6454    -  CDS            ccdB: CCDB_ECOLI - Also known as G, letB, letD. Experimental evidence at protein level: Swiss-Prot protein existence level 1. Toxic component of a type II toxin-antitoxin (TA) system, functioning in plasmid maintainence. Responsible for the post- segregational killing (PSK) of plasmid-free cells, also referred to as a plasmid addiction system. Half-life of over 2 hours. Cell killing by CcdB is accompanied by filamentation, defects in chromosome and plasmid segregation, defects in cell division, formation of anucleate cells, decreased DNA synthesis and plasmid loss. Interferes with the activity of DN
   6459..6617    -  CDS            ccdA (fragment): CCDA_ECO57 - Also known as H, letA. Experimental evidence at protein level: Swiss-Prot protein existence level 1. Antitoxin component of a type II toxin-antitoxin (TA) system which inhibits the post-segregational killing (PSK) of plasmid-free cells, also referred to as a plasmid addiction system. Binds to and blocks the activity of CcdB; will also remove bound CcdB protein from the CcdB-GyrA complex by forming a CcdA-CcdB complex, a process termed rejuvenation. Functions as a transcriptional corepressor for the ccdAB operon, repression also requires CcdB (By similarity). From Escherichia coli
   6774..7455    -  CDS            CmR (fragment): chloramphenicol acetyltransferase confers resistance to chloramphenicol
   7456..7485    -  promoter       cat promoter (fragment): promoter of the E. coli cat gene encoding chloramphenicol acetyltransferase
   7509..7539    -  promoter       lac UV5 promoter: E. coli lac promoter with an "up" mutation
   7574..8019    +  promoter       sacB promoter: sacR; sacB promoter and control region
   8020..9438    +  CDS            sacB: SACB_BACSU - Experimental evidence at protein level: Swiss-Prot protein existence level 1. From Bacillus subtilis (strain 168).
   9559..688     +  CDS            KanR (across the origin): aminoglycoside phosphotransferase; aph(3')-Ia; confers resistance to kanamycin in bacteria or G418 (Geneticin®) in eukaryotes
