[The description below was written by a language model from this plasmid's Addgene catalogue record and pLannotate feature annotations shown in this document.]
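Description:
pVP074 is an empty, broad-host-range cloning backbone derived from pGGPK-AG2 and described as a chromoprotein-marked pVS1 vector. It was developed in work on CRISPR base editors for Agrobacterium. It carries two replication systems: a high-copy ColE1/pUC-type origin (with the pBR322 bom mobilisation region and a remnant of rop) for propagation in E. coli, and the pVS1 oriV with its RepA replication protein and StaA stability protein, which support maintenance in Agrobacterium and related bacteria. Backbone selection is by kanamycin through an aph(3')-Ia gene. A partial aadA (spectinomycin/streptomycin) fragment is also annotated beside it and appears to be a non-functional leftover.

The vector has no insert. Instead, the cloning position is occupied by a ccdB/chloramphenicol-resistance cassette, annotated with a cat promoter fragment, a lac UV5 promoter and a ccdA fragment. This cassette is flanked by EcoRV and HindIII sites so it can be excised and replaced. Because CcdB poisons DNA gyrase, the unmodified plasmid has to be kept in a ccdB-tolerant strain under chloramphenicol plus kanamycin, and in standard strains the toxin counter-selects against uncut parental vector after cloning.

Two further modules help with handling in the target bacterium. A synthesized eforRED chromoprotein gene, driven by a J23119-type constitutive promoter and ended by the rrnB T1 terminator, colours plasmid-bearing colonies for visual tracking. The Bacillus subtilis sacB gene, with its native promoter and control region, confers sucrose sensitivity, so cells that have lost the plasmid can be selected. Together these features suit the backbone to transient delivery of a cloned payload followed by curing of the vector.
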