Addgene plasmid #222077: pVP074
Purpose: (Empty Backbone) eforRED visually marked kanamycin-resistant pVS1 plasmid backbone containing the sacB eviction marker and an excisable ccdb/CmR cassette flanked by EcoRV-HindIII restriction sites.
Depositing lab: Wayne Parrott. Depositing organization: University of Georgia. Publication: Single component CRISPR-mediated base-editors for Agrobacterium and their use to develop an improved suite of strains. Pennetti VJ, LaFayette PR, Parrott WA. Biodes Res. 2025 Feb 27;7(1):100001. doi: 10.1016/j.bidere.2025.100001. eCollection 2025 Mar. PubMed 41415724.
Backbone
  Vector backbone: pGGPK-AG2
  Vector type: Chromoprotein-marked pVS1 backbone
Growth in bacteria
  Bacterial resistance: Chloramphenicol and Kanamycin, 25 & 50 μg/mL
  Growth temperature: 37°C
  Growth strain: ccdB Survival
  Copy number: High Copy
Gene/Insert
  Gene/Insert name: None
Resource information
  A portion of this plasmid was derived from a plasmid made by: eforRed was synthesized.
Terms and licenses: Academic/Nonprofit Terms; Industry Terms
Depositor comments: Please visit https://doi.org/10.1101/2024.08.04.606528 for bioRxiv preprint.
How to cite: pVP074 was a gift from Wayne Parrott (Addgene plasmid # 222077 ; http://n2t.net/addgene:222077 ; RRID:Addgene_222077)
